>Addgene plasmid #37564 | pHL601 | depositor partial sequence | sequence record 47321 | CsrC & CsrA region
NNNNNNNNNNNNNNGGGTTCCGCGCACATTTCCCCGAAAANNNNNNCCTGACGTCTAAGAAACCATTATT
ATCATGACATTAACCTATAAAAATAGGCGTATCACGAGGCCCTTTCGTCTTCACCTCGAGTCCCTATCAG
TGATAGAGATTGACATCCCTATCAGTGATAGAGATACTGTCGACATAGAGCGAGGACGCTAACAGGAACA
ATGACTCAGGATGAGGGTCAGGAGCGCCAGGAGGCGAAGACAGAGGATTGTCAGGAAGACAAACGTCCGG
AGACGTAATTAAACGGAAATGGAATCAACACGGATTGTTCCGGCTAAAGGAAAAACAGGGTGTGTTGGCG
GCCTGCAAGGATTGTAAGACCCGTTAAGGGTTATGAGTCAGGAAAAAAGGCGACAGAGTAATCTGTCGCC
TTTTTTCTTTGCTTGCTTTCTGTTAGATTCCGCCGCAAATCTATACTGGGGCCCATGGTACGCGTGCTAG
AGGCATCAAATAAAACGAAAGGCTCAGTCGAAAGACTGGGCCTTTCGTTTTATCTGTTGTTTGTCGGTGA
ACGCTCTCCTGAGTAGGACAAATCCGCCGCCCTAGACCTAGGCGCGGATCCATAAATGTGAGCGGATAAC
ATTGACATTGTGAGCGGATAACAAGATACTCCCGGGTAAGGAGGAAAAAAAATGCTGATTCTGACTCGTC
GAGTTGGTGAGACCCTCATGATTGGGGATGAGGTCACCGTGACAGTTTTAGGGGTAAAGGGCAACCAGGT
ACGTATTGGCGTAAATGCCCCGAAGGAAGTTTCTGTTCACCGTGAAGAGATCTACCAGCGTATCCNGGCT
GAAAAATCCCAGCAGTCCAGTTACTAANGTACCTGAAAGAAGCTTTAATCGTACAGGGTAGTACAAATAA
AAAAGGNANNNNNNATGACGTGCCTTTTTTCTTGTNNNNNNNNAATNNCNGNN
