>Addgene plasmid #37564 | pHL601 | addgene partial sequence | sequence record 50251 | K1 5'-CAGTCATAGCCGAATAGCCT-3'
CCACCTTGTTCAATCATGCGAAACGATCCTCATCCTGTCTCTTGATCAGATCTTGATCCCCTGCGCCATC
AGATCCTTGGCGGCAAGAAAGCCATCCAGTTTACTTTGCAGGGCTTCCCAACCTTACCAGAGGGCGCCCC
AGCTGGCAATTCCGACGTCTAAGAAACCATTATTATCATGACATTAACCTATAAAAATAGGCGTATCACG
AGGCCCTTTCGTCTTCACCTCGAGTCCCTATCAGTGATAGAGATTGACATCCCTATCAGTGATAGAGATA
CTGTCGACATAGAGCGAGGACGCTAACAGGAACAATGACTCAGGATGAGGGTCAGGAGCGCCAGGAGGCG
AAGACAGAGGATTGTCAGGAAGACAAACGTCCGGAGACGTAATTAAACGGAAATGGAATCAACACGGATT
GTTCCGGCTAAAGGAAAAACAGGGTGTGTTGGCGGCCTGCAAGGATTGTAAGACCCGTTAAGGGTTATGA
GTCAGGAAAAAAGGCGACAGAGTAATCTGTCGCCTTTTTTCTTTGCTTGCTTTCTGTTAGATTCCGCCGC
AAATCTATACTGGGGCCCATGGTACGCGTGCTAGAGGCATCAAATAAAACGAAAGGCTCAGTCGAAAGAC
TGGGCCTTTCGTTTTATCTGTTGTTTGTCGGTGAACGCTCTCCTGAGTAGGACAAAANCCGCCGCCCTAG
ACCTAGGCGCGGATCCATAAATGTGAGCGGATAACATTGACATTGTGAGCGGATAACAAGATACTCCCGG
GTAAGGAGGAAAAAAAATGCTGATTCTGACTCGTCGAGTTGGTGAGACCCTCATGATTGGGGATGAGGTC
ACCGTGACAGTTTTAGGGGTAAAGGGCAAC
