>Addgene plasmid #37564 | pHL601 | addgene partial sequence | sequence record 51219 | AspTerm 5'-ACTGCTCACAAGAAAAAAGGCACG-3'
TTGTACTACCCTGTACGATTAAAGCTTCTTTCAGGTACCTTAGTAACTGGACTGCTGGGATTTTTCAGCC
TGGATACGCTGGTAGATCTCTTCACGGTGAACAGAAACTTCCTTCGGGGCATTTACGCCAATACGTACCT
GGTTGCCCTTTACCCCTAAAACTGTCACGGTGACCTCATCCCCAATCATGAGGGTCTCACCAACTCGACG
AGTCAGAATCAGCATTTTTTTTCCTCCTTACCCGGGAGTATCTTGTTATCCGCTCACAATGTCAATGTTA
TCCGCTCACATTTATGGATCCGCGCCTAGGTCTAGGGCGGCGGATTTGTCCTACTCAGGAGAGCGTTCAC
CGACAAACAACAGATAAAACGAAAGGCCCAGTCTTTCGACTGAGCCTTTCGTTTTATTTGATGCCTCTAG
CACGCGTACCATGGGCCCCAGTATAGATTTGCGGCGGAATCTAACAGAAAGCAAGCAAAGAAAAAAGGCG
ACAGATTACTCTGTCGCCTTTTTTCCTGACTCATAACCCTTAACGGGTCTTACAATCCTTGCAGGCCGCC
AACACACCCTGTTTTTCCTTTAGCCGGAACAATCCGTGTTGATTCCATTTCCGTTTAATTACGTCTCCGG
ACGTTTGTCTTCCTGACAATCCTCTGTCTTCGCCTCCTGGCGCTCCTGACCCTCATCCTGAGTCATTGTT
CCTGTTAGCGTCCTCGCTCTATGTCGACAGTATCTCTATCACTGATAGGGATGTCAATCTCTATCACTGA
TAGGGACTCGAGGT
