[The description below was written by a language model from this plasmid's Addgene catalogue record.]
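Description:
pHL601 is a bacterial expression and synthetic-biology plasmid built on a modular pZ-type backbone, derived from the Lutz and Bujard expression vector system. It replicates from a p15A origin and is selected with kanamycin. The record lists it as high copy, although p15A origins are generally regarded as giving low-to-moderate copy numbers, so this field should be read with some caution. No feature table accompanies the entry, so the arrangement of terminators, ribosome binding sites and the relative orientation of the two cassettes is not stated.

The plasmid carries two independently regulated E. coli inserts from the Csr (carbon storage regulator) system. A 245 bp csrC insert, encoding the small non-coding RNA CsrC, lies between SalI and ApaI sites under the PLtetO-1 promoter. This is a phage lambda PL derivative bearing tet operators, so it is repressed by TetR and induced by tetracycline analogues. A 186 bp csrA insert, encoding the small RNA-binding global post-transcriptional regulator CsrA, lies between XmaI and HindIII sites under PLlacO-1, the corresponding lac operator version repressed by LacI and induced by IPTG. No tags or reporters are recorded.

CsrC is known to bind and sequester CsrA, antagonising its activity on target mRNAs. Placing the two components under orthogonal inducible promoters on one plasmid therefore allows their levels to be tuned separately in a host that supplies TetR and LacI. This fits the associated study of signalling dynamics, RNA–protein interactions and feedback regulation in the CsrA cascade.
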