Addgene plasmid #37564: pHL601
Depositing lab: Han Lim. Depositing organization: University of California, Berkeley. Publication: Rapid and robust signaling in the CsrA cascade via RNA-protein interactions and feedback regulation. Adamson DN, Lim HN. Proc Natl Acad Sci U S A. 2013 Aug 6;110(32):13120-5. doi: 10.1073/pnas.1308476110. Epub 2013 Jul 22. PubMed 23878244.
Backbone
  Vector backbone: pZ with p15a origin
  Backbone manufacturer: Lim Lab
  Modifications to backbone: Plasmid modified from Rolf Lutz and Hermann Bujard, 1997
  Vector type: Bacterial Expression, Synthetic Biology
Growth in bacteria
  Bacterial resistance: Kanamycin, 50 μg/mL
  Growth temperature: 37°C
  Growth strain: XL1 Blue
  Copy number: High Copy
Gene/Insert 1
  Gene/Insert name: CsrC
  Species: E. coli
  Insert size (bp): 245
  Entrez Gene: csrC (a.k.a. b4457, ECK3858, IS198, JWR0214, psrA21, ryiB, sraK, tpk2)
  Promoter: pLtetO-1
  Cloning method: Restriction Enzyme; 5′ cloning site SalI (not destroyed); 3′ cloning site ApaI (not destroyed)
  Sequencing primers: 5′ CAGTCATAGCCGAATAGCCT; 3′ ccggaattc ACTGCTCACA AGAAAAAAGG CACG
Gene/Insert 2
  Gene/Insert name: CsrA
  Species: E. coli
  Insert size (bp): 186
  Entrez Gene: csrA (a.k.a. b2696, ECK2691, zfiA)
  Promoter: pLlacO-1
  Cloning method: Restriction Enzyme; 5′ cloning site XmaI (not destroyed); 3′ cloning site HindIII (not destroyed)
  Sequencing primers: 5′ CAGTCATAGCCGAATAGCCT; 3′ ccggaattc ACTGCTCACA AGAAAAAAGG CACG
Terms and licenses: Academic/Nonprofit Terms; Industry Terms: Not Available to Industry
How to cite: pHL601 was a gift from Han Lim (Addgene plasmid # 37564 ; http://n2t.net/addgene:37564 ; RRID:Addgene_37564)
